>Addgene plasmid #213935 | pETDUET-GST AO7REwt | addgene full sequence | sequence record 422719 | Addgene NGS Result
GGGGAATTGTGAGCGGATAACAATTCCCCTCTAGAAATAATTTTGTTTAACTTTAAGAAGGAGATATACC
ATGGGCTCCCCTATACTAGGTTATTGGAAAATTAAGGGCCTTGTGCAACCCACTCGACTTCTTTTGGAAT
ATCTTGAAGAAAAATATGAAGAGCATTTGTATGAGCGCGATGAAGGTGATAAATGGCGAAACAAAAAGTT
TGAATTGGGTTTGGAGTTTCCCAATCTTCCTTATTATATTGATGGTGATGTTAAATTAACACAGTCTATG
GCCATCATACGTTATATAGCTGACAAGCACAACATGTTGGGTGGTTGTCCAAAAGAGCGTGCAGAGATTT
CAATGCTTGAAGGAGCGGTTTTGGATATTAGATACGGTGTTTCGAGAATTGCATATAGTAAAGACTTTGA
AACTCTCAAAGTTGATTTTCTTAGCAAGCTACCTGAAATGCTGAAAATGTTCGAAGATCGTTTATGTCAT
AAAACATATTTAAATGGTGATCATGTAACCCATCCTGACTTCATGTTGTATGACGCTCTTGATGTTGTTT
TATACATGGACCCAATGTGCCTGGATGCGTTCCCAAAATTAGTTTGTTTTAAAAAACGTATTGAAGCTAT
CCCACAAATTGATAAGTACTTGAAATCCAGCAAGTATATAGCATGGCCTTTGCAGGGCTGGCAAGCCACG
TTTGGTGGTGGCGACCATCCTCCAAAACAGGATCCGCTGGAAGTTCTGTTCCAGGGGCCCACAGATAACA
ACATCCCTCATGGCCAGTGTGTCATCTGCCTCTATGGTTTCCAGGAGAAGGAGGCCTTTACCAAAACACC
CTGTTACCACTACTTCCACTGCCACTGCCTTGCTCGGTACATCCAGCACATGGAGCAAGAGCTGAAGGCA
CAAGGACAGGAGCAGGAACAGGAACGGCAGCATGCTACAACCAAACAGAAGGCAGTCGGTGTGCAGTGTC
CAGTGTGCAGAGAGCCCCTCGTGTATGATCTTGCCTCACTGAAAGCAGCCCCTGAACCCCAACAGCCCAT
GGAGCTGTACCAGCCCAGTGCAGAGAGCTTGCGCCAGCAAGAAGAACGCAAGCGGCTCTACCAGAGGCAG
CAGGAGCGGGGGGGAATCATTGACCTTGAGGCTGAGCGATAGAAGCTTGCGGCCGCATAATGCTTAAGTC
GAACAGAAAGTAATCGTATTGTACACGGCCGCATAATCGAAATTAATACGACTCACTATAGGGGAATTGT
GAGCGGATAACAATTCCCCATCTTAGTATATTAGTTAAGTATAAGAAGGAGATATACATATGGCAGATCT
CAATTGGATATCGGCCGGCCACGCGATCGCTGACGTCGGTACCCTCGAGTCTGGTAAAGAAACCGCTGCT
GCGAAATTTGAACGCCAGCACATGGACTCGTCTACTAGCGCAGCTTAATTAACCTAGGCTGCTGCCACCG
CTGAGCAATAACTAGCATAACCCCTTGGGGCCTCTAAACGGGTCTTGAGGGGTTTTTTGCTGAAAGGAGG
AACTATATCCGGATTGGCGAATGGG
[124 nt withheld, positions 1566-1689]
C
[91 nt withheld, positions 1691-1781]
A
[49 nt withheld, positions 1783-1831]
CCTTTGACGTTGGAGTCCACGTTCTTT
[37 nt withheld, positions 1859-1895]
ACCCTATCTCGGTCTATTCTTTTGATTTATAAGGGATTTTGCCGATTTCGGCCTATTGGTTAAAAAATGA
GCTGATTTAACAAAAATTTAACGCGAATTTTAACAAAATATTAACGTTTACAATTTCTGGCGGCACGATG
GCATGAGATTATCAAAAAGGATCTTCACCTAGATCCTTTTAAATTAAAAATGAAGTTTTAAATCAATCTA
AAGTATATATGAGTAAACTTGGTCTGACAGTTACCAATGCTTAATCAGTGAGGCACCTATCTCAGCGATC
TGTCTATTTCGTTCATCCATAGTTGCCTGACTCCCCGTCGTGTAGATAACTACGATACGGGAGGGCTTAC
CATCTGGCCCCAGTGCTGCAATGATACCGCGAGACCCACGCTCACCGGCTCCAGATTTATCAGCAATAAA
CCAGCCAGCCGGAAGGGCCGAGCGCAGAAGTGGTCCTGCAACTTTATCCGCCTCCATCCAGTCTATTAAT
TGTTGCCGGGAAGCTAGAGTAAGTAGTTCGCCAGTTAATAGTTTGCGCAACGTTGTTGCCATTGCTACAG
GCATCGTGGTGTCACGCTCGTCGTTTGGTATGGCTTCATTCAGCTCCGGTTCCCAACGATCAAGGCGAGT
TACATGATCCCCCATGTTGTGCAAAAAAGCGGTTAGCTCCTTCGGTCCTCCGATCGTTGTCAGAAGTAAG
TTGGCCGCAGTGTTATCACTCATGGTTATGGCAGCACTGCATAATTCTCTTACTGTCATGCCATCCGTAA
GATGCTTTTCTGTGACTGGTGAGTACTCAACCAAGTCATTCTGAGAATAGTGTATGCGGCGACCGAGTTG
CTCTTGCCCGGCGTCAATACGGGATAATACCGCGCCACATAGCAGAACTTTAAAAGTGCTCATCATTGGA
AAACGTTCTTCGGGGCGAAAACTCTCAAGGATCTTACCGCTGTTGAGATCCAGTTCGATGTAACCCACTC
GTGCACCCAACTGATCTTCAGCATCTTTTACTTTCACCAGCGTTTCTGGGTGAGCAAAAACAGGAAGGCA
AAATGCCGCAAAAAAGGGAATAAGGGCGACACGGAAATGTTGAATACTCATACTCTTCCTTTTTCAATCA
TGATTGAAGCATTTATCAGGGTTATTGTCTCATGAGCGGATACATATTTGAATGTATTTAGAAAAATAAA
CAAATAGGTCATGACCAAAATCCCTTAACGTGAGTTTTCGTTCCACTGAGCGTCAGACCCCGTAGAAAAG
ATCAAAGGATCTTCTTGAGATCCTTTTTTTCTGCGCGTAATCTGCTGCTTGCAAACAAAAAAACCACCGC
TACCAGCGGTGGTTTGTTTGCCGGATCAAGAGCTACCAACTCTTTTTCCGAAGGTAACTGGCTTCAGCAG
AGCGCAGATACCAAATACTGTCCTTCTAGTGTAGCCGTAGTTAGGCCACCACTTCAAGAACTCTGTAGCA
CCGCCTACATACCTCGCTCTGCTAATCCTGTTACCAGTGGCTGCTGCCAGTGGCGATAAGTCGTGTCTTA
CCGGGTTGGACTCAAGACGATAGTTACCGGATAAGGCGCAGCGGTCGGGCTGAACGGGGGGTTCGTGCAC
ACAGCCCAGCTTGGAGCGAACGACCTACACCGAACTGAGATACCTACAGCGTGAGCTATGAGAAAGCGCC
ACGCTTCCCGAAGGGAGAAAGGCGGACAGGTATCCGGTAAGCGGCAGGGTCGGAACAGGAGAGCGCACGA
GGGAGCTTCCAGGGGGAAACGCCTGGTATCTTTATAGTCCTGTCGGGTTTCGCCACCTCTGACTTGAGCG
TCGATTTTTGTGATGCTCGTCAGGGGGGCGGAGCCTATGGAAAAACGCCAGCAACGCGGCCTTTTTACGG
TTCCTGGCCTTTTGCTGGCCTTTTGCTCACATGTTCTTTCCTGCGTTATCCCCTGATTCTGTGGATAACC
GTATTACCGCCTTTGAGTGAGCTGATACCGCTCGCCGCAGCCGAACGACCGAGCGCAGCGAGTCAGTGAG
CGAGGAAGCGGAAGAGCGCCTGATGCGGTATTTTCTCCTTACGCATCTGTGCGGTATTTCACACCGCAAT
GGTGCACTCTCAGTACAATCTGCTCTGATGCCGCATAGTTAAGCCAGTATACACTCCGCTATCGCTACGT
GACTGGGTCATGGCTGCGCCCCGACACCCGCCAACACCCGCTGACGCGCCCTGACGGGCTTGTCTGCTCC
CGGCATCCGCTTACAGACAAGCTGTGACCGTCTCCGGGAGCTGCATGTGTCAGAGGTTTTCACCGTCATC
ACCGAAACGCGCGAGGCAGCTGCGGTAAAGCTCATCAGCGTGGTCGTGAAGCGATTCACAGATGTCTGCC
TGTTCATCCGCGTCCAGCTCGTTGAGTTTCTCCAGAAGCGTTAATGTCTGGCTTCTGATAAAGCGGGCCA
TGTTAAGGGCGGTTTTTTCCTGTTTGGTCACTGATGCCTCCGTGTAAGGGGGATTTCTGTTCATGGGGGT
AATGATACCGATGAAACGAGAGAGGATGCTCACGATACGGGTTACTGATGATGAACATGCCCGGTTACTG
GAACGTTGTGAGGGTAAACAACTGGCGGTATGGATGCGGCGGGACCAGAGAAAAATCACTCAGGGTCAAT
GCCAGCGCTTCGTTAATACAGATGTAGGTGTTCCACAGGGTAGCCAGCAGCATCCTGCGATGCAGATCCG
GAACATAATGGTGCAGGGCGCTGACTTCCGCGTTTCCAGACTTTACGAAACACGGAAACCGAAGACCATT
CATGTTGTTGCTCAGGTCGCAGACGTTTTGCAGCAGCAGTCGCTTCACGTTCGCTCGCGTATCGGTGATT
CATTCTGCTAACCAGTAAGGCAACCCCGCCAGCCTAGCCGGGTCCTCAACGACAGGAGCACGATCATGCT
AGTCATGCCCCGCGCCCACCGGAAGGAGCTGACTGGGTTGAAGGCTCTCAAGGGCATCGGTCGAGATCCC
GGTGCCTAATGAGTGAGCTAACTTACATTAATTGCGTTGCGCTCACTGCCCGCTTTCCAGTCGGGAAACC
TGTCGTGCCAGCTGCATTAATGAATCGGCCAACGCGCGGGGAGAGGCGGTTTGCGTATTGGGCGCCAGGG
TGGTTTTTCTTTTCACCAGTGAGACGGGCAACAGCTGATTGCCCTTCACCGCCTGGCCCTGAGAGAGTTG
CAGCAAGCGGTCCACGCTGGTTTGCCCCAGCAGGCGAAAATCCTGTTTGATGGTGGTTAACGGCGGGATA
TAACATGAGCTGTCTTCGGTATCGTCGTATCCCACTACCGAGATGTCCGCACCAACGCGCAGCCCGGACT
CGGTAATGGCGCGCATTGCGCCCAGCGCCATCTGATCGTTGGCAACCAGCATCGCAGTGGGAACGATGCC
CTCATTCAGCATTTGCATGGTTTGTTGAAAACCGGACATGGCACTCCAGTCGCCTTCCCGTTCCGCTATC
GGCTGAATTTGATTGCGAGTGAGATATTTATGCCAGCCAGCCAGACGCAGACGCGCCGAGACAGAACTTA
ATGGGCCCGCTAACAGCGCGATTTGCTGGTGACCCAATGCGACCAGATGCTCCACGCCCAGTCGCGTACC
GTCTTCATGGGAGAAAATAATACTGTTGATGGGTGTCTGGTCAGAGACATCAAGAAATAACGCCGGAACA
TTAGTGCAGGCAGCTTCCACAGCAATGGCATCCTGGTCATCCAGCGGATAGTTAATGATCAGCCCACTGA
CGCGTTGCGCGAGAAGATTGTGCACCGCCGCTTTACAGGCTTCGACGCCGCTTCGTTCTACCATCGACAC
CACCACGCTGGCACCCAGTTGATCGGCGCGAGATTTAATCGCCGCGACAATTTGCGACGGCGCGTGCAGG
GCCAGACTGGAGGTGGCAACGCCAATCAGCAACGACTGTTTGCCCGCCAGTTGTTGTGCCACGCGGTTGG
GAATGTAATTCAGCTCCGCCATCGCCGCTTCCACTTTTTCCCGCGTTTTCGCAGAAACGTGGCTGGCCTG
GTTCACCACGCGGGAAACGGTCTGATAAGAGACACCGGCATACTCTGCGACATCGTATAACGTTACTGGT
TTCACATTCACCACCCTGAATTGACTCTCTTCCGGGCGCTATCATGCCATACCGCGAAAGGTTTTGCGCC
ATTCGATGGTGTCCGGGATCTCGACGCTCTCCCTTATGCGACTCCTGCATTAGGAAGCAGCCCAGTAGTA
GGTTGAGGCCGTTGAGCACCGCCGCCGCAAGGAATGGTGCATGCAAGGAGATGGCGCCCAACAGTCCCCC
GGCCACGGGGCCTGCCACCATACCCACGCCGAAACAAGCGCTCATGAGCCCGAAGTGGCGAGCCCGATCT
TCCCCATCGGTGATGTCGGCGATATAGGCGCCAGCAACCGCACCTGTGGCGCCGGTGATGCCGGCCACGA
TGCGTCCGGCGTAGAGGATCGAGATCGATCTCGATCCCGCGAAATTAATACGACTCACTATA
Features (pLannotate 1.2.2; 22 found; start..end, strand, type, name):
      3..27      +  protein_bind   lac operator: The lac repressor binds to the lac operator to inhibit transcription in E. coli. This inhibition can be relieved by adding lactose or isopropyl-β-D-thiogalactopyranoside (IPTG). lac repressor encoded by lacI
     42..64      +  RBS            RBS: efficient ribosome binding site from bacteriophage T7 gene 10 (Olins and Rangwala, 1989)
     77..727     +  CDS            GST: glutathione S-transferase from Schistosoma japonicum
    761..1159    +  CDS            RNF25 (fragment): RNF25_HUMAN - Experimental evidence at protein level: Swiss-Prot protein existence level 1. E3 ubiquitin-protein ligase that mediates ubiquitination and subsequent proteasomal degradation of NKD2 (By similarity). Stimulates transcription mediated by NF-kappa-B. From Homo sapiens (Human).
   1234..1252    +  promoter       T7 promoter: promoter for bacteriophage T7 RNA polymerase
   1253..1277    +  protein_bind   lac operator: The lac repressor binds to the lac operator to inhibit transcription in E. coli. This inhibition can be relieved by adding lactose or isopropyl-β-D-thiogalactopyranoside (IPTG). lac repressor encoded by lacI
   1386..1427    +  CDS            S-Tag (fragment): affinity and epitope tag derived from pancreatic ribonuclease A
   1457..1474    +  CDS            SET1 (fragment): solubility-enhancement tag derived from T7 phage gene 10B
   1482..1529    +  terminator     T7 terminator: transcription terminator for bacteriophage T7 RNA polymerase
   1566..2021    +  rep_origin     f1 ori (sequence partly withheld): f1 bacteriophage origin of replication; arrow indicates direction of (+) strand synthesis
   2136..2996    -  CDS            AmpR: β-lactamase; bla; confers resistance to ampicillin, carbenicillin, and related antibiotics
   2997..3089    -  promoter       AmpR promoter: bla
   3170..3758    +  rep_origin     ori: high-copy-number ColE1/pMB1/pBR322/pUC origin of replication
   3944..4083    -  misc_feature   bom: basis of mobility region from pBR322
   4185..4376    -  CDS            rop: Rop protein, which maintains plasmids at low copy number; rop
   4393..4773    +  CDS            YPB1_ECOLX: Protein predicted: Swiss-Prot protein existence level 4. From Escherichia coli.
   4835..4899    -  CDS            TcR (fragment): tetracycline efflux protein; tet; confers resistance to tetracycline
   4914..4935    -  protein_bind   CAP binding site: CAP binding activates transcription in the presence of cAMP. E. coli catabolite activator protein
   4948..6030    -  CDS            lacI: lac repressor; lacI; The lac repressor binds to the lac operator to inhibit transcription in E. coli. This inhibition can be relieved by adding lactose or isopropyl-β-D-thiogalactopyranoside (IPTG).
   6031..6108    -  promoter       lacI promoter: lacI
   6116..6395    -  CDS            TcR (fragment): tetracycline efflux protein; tet; confers resistance to tetracycline
   6421..2       +  promoter       T7 promoter (across the origin): promoter for bacteriophage T7 RNA polymerase
