[The description below was written by a language model from this plasmid's Addgene catalogue record and pLannotate feature annotations shown in this document.]
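Description:
pETDUET-GST AO7REwt is a bacterial expression plasmid built on a modified pETDuet-1 backbone, designed to produce a GST-tagged fragment of the human RING-type E3 ubiquitin ligase AO7 (RNF25), residues 126-258. It is propagated in E. coli under ampicillin selection via the β-lactamase gene and replicates from a ColE1/pBR322-type origin. The feature table also shows the bom site and rop gene, which are typically associated with moderated copy number, although the catalogue entry lists the plasmid as high copy. An f1 origin and short non-functional tetracycline-resistance remnants from the pBR322 lineage are present as well.

In the first expression cassette, a T7 promoter with an adjacent lac operator and the T7 gene 10 ribosome binding site drive an open reading frame in which Schistosoma japonicum glutathione S-transferase replaces the vector's original His6 tag. This is followed by a PreScission protease recognition site and the roughly 400 bp RNF25 fragment, inserted between BamHI and HindIII in the first multiple cloning site. The plasmid-borne lacI gene supplies repressor, so transcription stays low until IPTG is added in a host that provides T7 RNA polymerase. The second T7 promoter/lac operator unit of the Duet vector appears unoccupied, containing only the vector's S-tag region ahead of the T7 terminator, and could in principle accept a co-expressed partner.

The construct allows glutathione-affinity purification of the AO7 fragment, with optional proteolytic removal of GST. The associated publication concerns the binding of AO7 to the E2 enzyme UbcH5B, which is consistent with use in biochemical and structural studies of that interaction.
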