Addgene plasmid #213935: pETDUET-GST AO7REwt
Purpose: GST tagged AO7 encoding aa 126-258 for expression in bacteria
Depositing lab: Allan Weissman. Depositing organization: National Cancer Institute (NCI). Publication: Insights into Ubiquitination from the Unique Clamp-like Binding of the RING E3 AO7 to the E2 UbcH5B. Li S, Liang YH, Mariano J, Metzger MB, Stringer DK, Hristova VA, Li J, Randazzo PA, Tsai YC, Ji X, Weissman AM. J Biol Chem. 2015 Dec 18;290(51):30225-39. doi: 10.1074/jbc.M115.685867. Epub 2015 Oct 16. PubMed 26475854.
Backbone
  Vector backbone: pETDUET-1
  Backbone manufacturer: Millipore-Sigma
  Backbone size w/o insert (bp): 5420
  Modifications to backbone: An N-terminal GST fusion protein was cloned in place of the His6 tag (NcoI-BamHI). A PreScission Protease (GE Healthcare) sequence (LEVLFQGP) was included to enable removal of the GST.
  Vector type: Bacterial Expression
Growth in bacteria
  Bacterial resistance: Ampicillin, 100 μg/mL
  Growth temperature: 37°C
  Growth strain: DH5alpha
  Copy number: High Copy
Gene/Insert
  Gene/Insert name: AO7 aa 126-258 (alt name: RNF25 AO7)
  Species: H. sapiens (human)
  Insert size (bp): 400
  Mutation: AO7 cloned into the first multiple cloning site of a modified pETDUET-1
  Entrez Gene: RNF25 (a.k.a. AO7)
  Promoter: T7 promoter-1
  Tag / fusion protein: GST (N terminal on insert)
  Cloning method: Restriction Enzyme; 5′ cloning site Bam1H1 (not destroyed); 3′ cloning site HindIII (not destroyed)
  Sequencing primers: 5′ Unknown
Terms and licenses: Academic/Nonprofit Terms; Industry Terms: Not Available to Industry
Depositor comments: An N-terminal GST fusion protein was cloned in place of the His6 tag (NcoI-BamHI). A PreScission Protease (GE Healthcare) sequence (LEVLFQGP) was included to enable removal of the GST.
How to cite: pETDUET-GST AO7REwt was a gift from Allan Weissman (Addgene plasmid # 213935 ; http://n2t.net/addgene:213935 ; RRID:Addgene_213935)
